Addgene plasmid #244831: pHS9_10xHis_MBP_TEV_dCas9
Purpose: Bacterial expression of catalytically inactive Cas9 (dCas9) for protein purification
Depositing lab: Jennifer Doudna. Depositing organization: University of California, Berkeley. Publication: Rapid two-step target capture ensures efficient CRISPR-Cas9-guided genome editing. Shi H, Al-Sayyad N, Wasko KM, Trinidad MI, Doherty EE, Vohra K, Boger RS, Colognori D, Cofsky JC, Skopintsev P, Bryant Z, Doudna JA. Mol Cell. 2025 May 1;85(9):1730-1742.e9. doi: 10.1016/j.molcel.2025.03.024. Epub 2025 Apr 23. PubMed 40273916.
Backbone
  Vector backbone: p2CT
  Vector type: Bacterial Expression, CRISPR
Growth in bacteria
  Bacterial resistance: Ampicillin, 100 μg/mL
  Growth temperature: 37°C
  Growth strain: DH5alpha
  Copy number: High Copy
Gene/Insert
  Gene/Insert name: dCas9 (WT)
  Species: Streptococcus pyogenes
  Mutation: D10A/H840A
  Promoter: T7
  Tag / fusion protein: 10xHis-MBP (N terminal on insert)
  Cloning method: Gibson Cloning
Terms and licenses: Academic/Nonprofit Terms; Industry Terms: Not Available to Industry
How to cite: pHS9_10xHis_MBP_TEV_dCas9 was a gift from Jennifer Doudna (Addgene plasmid # 244831 ; http://n2t.net/addgene:244831 ; RRID:Addgene_244831)
