[The description below was written by a language model from this plasmid's Addgene catalogue record and pLannotate feature annotations shown in this document.]
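Description:
pHS9_10xHis_MBP_TEV_dCas9 is a bacterial expression plasmid built on the p2CT backbone for producing catalytically inactive Streptococcus pyogenes Cas9 as a recombinant protein for purification. The sequenced construct is about 10.1 kb and is propagated in E. coli through a ColE1/pMB1-type origin with ampicillin selection from a β-lactamase gene under its own promoter. The backbone shows clear pBR322 ancestry. It retains the bom mobilisation region, a rop gene, and the tet promoter with fragments of the tetracycline efflux gene, which appears interrupted by the expression cassette and so is unlikely to give tetracycline resistance. The catalogue lists the plasmid as high copy, although rop is normally associated with reduced copy number.

The expression cassette is driven by a T7 promoter followed by the phage T7 gene 10 ribosome binding site, so expression needs a host that supplies T7 RNA polymerase. The open reading frame encodes an N-terminal 10xHis tag, a cytosolic maltose binding protein lacking its signal sequence, a TEV protease recognition site, and then dCas9 carrying the D10A (RuvC domain) and H840A (HNH domain) substitutions. These abolish DNA cleavage while leaving RNA-guided DNA binding intact. A T7 terminator closes the unit. The short match to a T7 gene 10B-derived solubility tag just upstream of the terminator is only a fragment and is probably residual vector sequence.

The His tag allows immobilised metal affinity capture, MBP typically aids solubility, and TEV cleavage can remove both tags from dCas9. The purified protein suits in vitro studies of Cas9 target binding without cleavage.
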