Features (pLannotate 1.2.2; 17 found; start..end, strand, type, name):
    452..470     +  promoter       T7 promoter: promoter for bacteriophage T7 RNA polymerase
    559..581     +  RBS            RBS: efficient ribosome binding site from bacteriophage T7 gene 10 (Olins and Rangwala, 1989)
    601..630     +  CDS            10xHis: 10xHis affinity tag
    640..1740    +  CDS            MBP: maltose binding protein from E. coli; malE (mutated); This version of the gene does not encode a signal sequence, so MBP will remain in the cytosol.
   1795..1811    +  CDS            TEV site (fragment): tobacco etch virus (TEV) protease recognition and cleavage site
   1822..5926    +  CDS            dCas9 (fragment): catalytically dead mutant of the Cas9 endonuclease from the Streptococcus pyogenes Type II CRISPR/Cas system RNA-guided DNA-binding protein that lacks endonuclease activity due to the D10A mutation in the RuvC catalytic domain and the H840A mutation in the HNH catalytic domain
   6011..6060    +  CDS            SET1 (fragment): solubility-enhancement tag derived from T7 phage gene 10B
   6068..6115    +  terminator     T7 terminator: transcription terminator for bacteriophage T7 RNA polymerase
   6141..6433    -  CDS            TcR (fragment): tetracycline efflux protein; tet; confers resistance to tetracycline
   6481..6509    -  promoter       tet promoter: E. coli promoter for tetracycline efflux protein gene
   6622..6726    +  promoter       AmpR promoter: bla
   6727..7587    +  CDS            AmpR: β-lactamase; bla; confers resistance to ampicillin, carbenicillin, and related antibiotics
   7758..8346    +  rep_origin     ori: high-copy-number ColE1/pMB1/pBR322/pUC origin of replication
   8532..8671    -  misc_feature   bom: basis of mobility region from pBR322
   8773..8964    -  CDS            rop: Rop protein, which maintains plasmids at low copy number; rop
   8981..9361    +  CDS            YPB1_ECOLX: Protein predicted: Swiss-Prot protein existence level 4. From Escherichia coli.
   9603..430     -  CDS            TcR (fragment) (across the origin): tetracycline efflux protein; tet; confers resistance to tetracycline
>Addgene plasmid #244831 | pHS9_10xHis_MBP_TEV_dCas9 | addgene full sequence | sequence record 486070 | Addgene NGS Result
GCGGTCCTCGCCGAAAATGACCCAGAGCGCTGCCGGCACCTGTCCTACGAGTTGCATGATAAAGAAGACA
GTCATAAGTGCGGCGACGATAGTCATGCCCCGCGCCCACCGGAAGGAGCTGACTGGGTTGAAGGCTCTCA
AGGGCATCGGTCGACGCTCTCCCTTATGCGACTCCTGCATTAGGAAGCAGCCCAGTAGTAGGTTGAGGCC
GTTGAGCACCGCCGCCGCAAGGAATGGTGCATGCAAGGAGATGGCGCCCAACAGTCCCCCGGCCACGGGG
CCTGCCACCATACCCACGCCGAAACAAGCGCTCATGAGCCCGAAGTGGCGAGCCCGATCTTCCCCATCGG
TGATGTCGGCGATATAGGCGCCAGCAACCGCACCTGTGGCGCCGGTGATGCCGGCCACGATGCGTCCGGC
GTAGAGGATCGAGATCTCGATCCCGCGAAATTAATACGACTCACTATAGGGAGACCACAACGGTTTCCCT
CTAGTGCCGGCTCCGGAGAGCTCTTTAATTAAGCGGCCGCCCTGCAGGACTCGAGTTCTAGAAATAATTT
TGTTTAACTTTAAGAAGGAGATATACATATGAAATCTTCTCACCATCACCATCACCATCACCATCACCAT
GGTTCTTCTATGAAAATCGAAGAAGGTAAACTGGTAATCTGGATTAACGGCGATAAAGGCTATAACGGTC
TCGCTGAAGTCGGTAAGAAATTCGAGAAAGATACCGGAATTAAAGTCACCGTTGAGCATCCGGATAAACT
GGAAGAGAAATTCCCACAGGTTGCGGCAACTGGCGATGGCCCTGACATTATCTTCTGGGCACACGACCGC
TTTGGTGGCTACGCTCAATCTGGCCTGTTGGCTGAAATCACCCCGGACAAAGCGTTCCAGGACAAGCTGT
ATCCGTTTACCTGGGATGCCGTACGTTACAACGGCAAGCTGATTGCTTACCCGATCGCTGTTGAAGCGTT
ATCGCTGATTTATAACAAAGATCTGCTGCCGAACCCGCCAAAAACCTGGGAAGAGATCCCGGCGCTGGAT
AAAGAACTGAAAGCGAAAGGTAAGAGCGCGCTGATGTTCAACCTGCAAGAACCGTACTTCACCTGGCCGC
TGATTGCTGCTGACGGGGGTTATGCGTTCAAGTATGAAAACGGCAAGTACGACATTAAAGACGTGGGCGT
GGATAACGCTGGCGCGAAAGCGGGTCTGACCTTCCTGGTTGACCTGATTAAAAACAAACACATGAATGCA
GACACCGATTACTCCATCGCAGAAGCTGCCTTTAATAAAGGCGAAACAGCGATGACCATCAACGGCCCGT
GGGCATGGTCCAACATCGACACCAGCAAAGTGAATTATGGTGTAACGGTACTGCCGACCTTCAAGGGTCA
ACCATCCAAACCGTTCGTTGGCGTGCTGAGCGCAGGTATTAACGCCGCCAGTCCGAACAAAGAGCTGGCA
AAAGAGTTCCTCGAAAACTATCTGCTGACTGATGAAGGTCTGGAAGCGGTTAATAAAGACAAACCGCTGG
GTGCCGTAGCGCTGAAGTCTTACGAGGAAGAGTTGGCGAAAGATCCACGTATTGCCGCCACTATGGAAAA
CGCCCAGAAAGGTGAAATCATGCCGAACATCCCGCAGATGTCCGCTTTCTGGTATGCCGTGCGTACTGCG
GTGATCAACGCCGCCAGCGGTCGTCAGACTGTCGATGAAGCCCTGAAAGACGCGCAGACTAATTCGAGCT
CGAACAACAACAACAATAACAATAACAACAACCTCGGGATCGAGGAAAACCTGTACTTCCAATCCAATGC
AATGGATAAGAAATACTCAATAGGCTTAGCTATCGGCACAAATAGCGTCGGATGGGCGGTGATCACTGAT
GAATATAAGGTTCCGTCTAAAAAGTTCAAGGTTCTGGGAAATACAGACCGCCACAGTATCAAAAAAAATC
TTATAGGGGCTCTTTTATTTGACAGTGGAGAGACAGCGGAAGCGACTCGTCTCAAACGGACAGCTCGTAG
AAGGTATACACGTCGGAAGAATCGTATTTGTTATCTACAGGAGATTTTTTCAAATGAGATGGCGAAAGTA
GATGATAGTTTCTTTCATCGACTTGAAGAGTCTTTTTTGGTGGAAGAAGACAAGAAGCATGAACGTCATC
CTATTTTTGGAAATATAGTAGATGAAGTTGCTTATCATGAGAAATATCCAACTATCTATCATCTGCGAAA
AAAATTGGTAGATTCTACTGATAAAGCGGATTTGCGCTTAATCTATTTGGCCTTAGCGCATATGATTAAG
TTTCGTGGTCATTTTTTGATTGAGGGAGATTTAAATCCTGATAATAGTGATGTGGACAAACTATTTATCC
AGTTGGTACAAACCTACAATCAATTATTTGAAGAAAACCCTATTAACGCAAGTGGAGTAGATGCTAAAGC
GATTCTTTCTGCACGATTGAGTAAATCAAGACGATTAGAAAATCTCATTGCTCAGCTCCCCGGTGAGAAG
AAAAATGGCTTATTTGGGAATCTCATTGCTTTGTCATTGGGTTTGACCCCTAATTTTAAATCAAATTTTG
ATTTGGCAGAAGATGCTAAATTACAGCTTTCAAAAGATACTTACGATGATGATTTAGATAATTTATTGGC
GCAAATTGGAGATCAATATGCTGATTTGTTTTTGGCAGCTAAGAATTTATCAGATGCTATTTTACTTTCA
GATATCCTAAGAGTAAATACTGAAATAACTAAGGCTCCCCTATCAGCTTCAATGATTAAACGCTACGATG
AACATCATCAAGACTTGACTCTTTTAAAAGCTTTAGTTCGACAACAACTTCCAGAAAAGTATAAAGAAAT
CTTTTTTGATCAATCAAAAAACGGATATGCAGGTTATATTGATGGGGGAGCTAGCCAAGAAGAATTTTAT
AAATTTATCAAACCAATTTTAGAAAAAATGGATGGTACTGAGGAATTATTGGTGAAACTAAATCGTGAAG
ATTTGCTGCGCAAGCAACGGACCTTTGACAACGGCTCTATTCCCCATCAAATTCACTTGGGTGAGCTGCA
TGCTATTTTGAGAAGACAAGAAGACTTTTATCCATTTTTAAAAGACAATCGTGAGAAGATTGAAAAAATC
TTGACTTTTCGAATTCCTTATTATGTTGGTCCATTGGCGCGTGGCAATAGTCGTTTTGCATGGATGACTC
GGAAGTCTGAAGAAACAATTACCCCATGGAATTTTGAAGAAGTTGTCGATAAAGGTGCTTCAGCTCAATC
ATTTATTGAACGCATGACAAACTTTGATAAAAATCTTCCAAATGAAAAAGTACTACCAAAACATAGTTTG
CTTTATGAGTATTTTACGGTTTATAACGAATTGACAAAGGTCAAATATGTTACTGAAGGAATGCGAAAAC
CAGCATTTCTTTCAGGTGAACAGAAGAAAGCCATTGTTGATTTACTCTTCAAAACAAATCGAAAAGTAAC
CGTTAAGCAATTAAAAGAAGATTATTTCAAAAAAATAGAATGTTTTGATAGTGTTGAAATTTCAGGAGTT
GAAGATAGATTTAATGCTTCATTAGGTACCTACCATGATTTGCTAAAAATTATTAAAGATAAAGATTTTT
TGGATAATGAAGAAAATGAAGATATCTTAGAGGATATTGTTTTAACATTGACCTTATTTGAAGATAGGGA
GATGATTGAGGAAAGACTTAAAACATATGCTCACCTCTTTGATGATAAGGTGATGAAACAGCTTAAACGT
CGCCGTTATACTGGTTGGGGACGTTTGTCTCGAAAATTGATTAATGGTATTAGGGATAAGCAATCTGGCA
AAACAATATTAGATTTTTTGAAATCAGATGGTTTTGCCAATCGCAATTTTATGCAGCTGATCCATGATGA
TAGTTTGACATTTAAAGAAGACATTCAAAAAGCACAAGTGTCTGGACAAGGCGATAGTTTACATGAACAT
ATTGCAAATTTAGCTGGTAGCCCTGCTATTAAAAAAGGTATTTTACAGACTGTAAAAGTTGTTGATGAAT
TGGTCAAAGTAATGGGGCGGCATAAGCCAGAAAATATCGTTATTGAAATGGCACGTGAAAATCAGACAAC
TCAAAAGGGCCAGAAAAATTCGCGAGAGCGTATGAAACGAATCGAAGAAGGTATCAAAGAATTAGGAAGT
CAGATTCTTAAAGAGCATCCTGTTGAAAATACTCAATTGCAAAATGAAAAGCTCTATCTCTATTATCTCC
AAAATGGAAGAGACATGTATGTGGACCAAGAATTAGATATTAATCGTTTAAGTGATTATGATGTCGATGC
CATTGTTCCACAAAGTTTCCTTAAAGACGATTCAATAGACAATAAGGTCTTAACGCGTTCTGATAAAAAT
CGTGGTAAATCGGATAACGTTCCAAGTGAAGAAGTAGTCAAAAAGATGAAAAACTATTGGAGACAACTTC
TAAACGCCAAGTTAATCACTCAACGTAAGTTTGATAATTTAACGAAAGCTGAACGTGGAGGTTTGAGTGA
ACTTGATAAAGCTGGTTTTATCAAACGCCAATTGGTTGAAACTCGCCAAATCACTAAGCATGTGGCACAA
ATTTTGGATAGTCGCATGAATACTAAATACGATGAAAATGATAAACTTATTCGAGAGGTTAAAGTGATTA
CCTTAAAATCTAAATTAGTTTCTGACTTCCGAAAAGATTTCCAATTCTATAAAGTACGTGAGATTAACAA
TTACCATCATGCCCATGATGCGTATCTAAATGCCGTCGTTGGAACTGCTTTGATTAAGAAATATCCAAAA
CTTGAATCGGAGTTTGTCTATGGTGATTATAAAGTTTATGATGTTCGTAAAATGATTGCTAAGTCTGAGC
AAGAAATAGGCAAAGCAACCGCAAAATATTTCTTTTACTCTAATATCATGAACTTCTTCAAAACAGAAAT
TACACTTGCAAATGGAGAGATTCGCAAACGCCCTCTAATCGAAACTAATGGGGAAACTGGAGAAATTGTC
TGGGATAAAGGGCGAGATTTTGCCACAGTGCGCAAAGTATTGTCCATGCCCCAAGTCAATATTGTCAAGA
AAACAGAAGTACAGACAGGCGGATTCTCCAAGGAGTCAATTTTACCAAAAAGAAATTCGGACAAGCTTAT
TGCTCGTAAAAAAGACTGGGATCCAAAAAAATATGGTGGTTTTGATAGTCCAACGGTAGCTTATTCAGTC
CTAGTGGTTGCTAAGGTGGAAAAAGGGAAATCGAAGAAGTTAAAATCCGTTAAAGAGTTACTAGGGATCA
CAATTATGGAAAGAAGTTCCTTTGAAAAAAATCCGATTGACTTTTTAGAAGCTAAAGGATATAAGGAAGT
TAAAAAAGACTTAATCATTAAACTACCTAAATATAGTCTTTTTGAGTTAGAAAACGGTCGTAAACGGATG
CTGGCTAGTGCCGGAGAATTACAAAAAGGAAATGAGCTGGCTCTGCCAAGCAAATATGTGAATTTTTTAT
ATTTAGCTAGTCATTATGAAAAGTTGAAGGGTAGTCCAGAAGATAACGAACAAAAACAATTGTTTGTGGA
GCAGCATAAGCATTATTTAGATGAGATTATTGAGCAAATCAGTGAATTTTCTAAGCGTGTTATTTTAGCA
GATGCCAATTTAGATAAAGTTCTTAGTGCATATAACAAACATAGAGACAAACCAATACGTGAACAAGCAG
AAAATATTATTCATTTATTTACGTTGACGAATCTTGGAGCTCCCGCTGCTTTTAAATATTTTGATACAAC
AATTGATCGTAAACGATATACGTCTACAAAAGAAGTTTTAGATGCCACTCTTATCCATCAATCCATCACT
GGTCTTTATGAAACACGCATTGATTTGAGTCAGCTAGGAGGTGACTAATAACATTGGAAGTGGATAACGG
ATCCGCGATCGCGGCGCGCCACCTGGTGGCCGGCCGGTACCACGCGTGCGCGCTGATCCGGCTGCTAACA
AAGCCCGAAAGGAAGCTGAGTTGGCTGCTGCCACCGCTGAGCAATAACTAGCATAACCCCTTGGGGCCTC
TAAACGGGTCTTGAGGGGTTTTTTGCTGAAAGGAGGAACTATATCCGGATATCCACAGGACGGGTGTGGT
CGCCATGATCGCGTAGTCGATAGTGGCTCCAAGTAGCGAAGCGAGCAGGACTGGGCGGCGGCCAAAGCGG
TCGGACAGTGCTCCGAGAACGGGTGCGCATAGAAATTGCATCAACGCATATAGCGCTAGCAGCACGCCAT
AGTGACTGGCGATGCTGTCGGAATGGACGATATCCCGCAAGAGGCCCGGCAGTACCGGCATAACCAAGCC
TATGCCTACAGCATCCAGGGTGACGGTGCCGAGGATGACGATGAGCGCATTGTTAGATTTCATACACGGT
GCCTGACTGCGTTAGCAATTTAACTGTGATAAACTACCGCATTAAAGCTTATCGATGATAAGCTGTCAAA
CATGAGAATTCTTGAAGACGAAAGGGCCTCGTGATACGCCTATTTTTATAGGTTAATGTCATGATAATAA
TGGTTTCTTAGACGTCAGGTGGCACTTTTCGGGGAAATGTGCGCGGAACCCCTATTTGTTTATTTTTCTA
AATACATTCAAATATGTATCCGCTCATGAGACAATAACCCTGATAAATGCTTCAATAACATTGAAAAAGG
AAGAGTATGAGTATTCAACATTTCCGTGTCGCCCTTATTCCCTTTTTTGCGGCATTTTGCCTTCCTGTTT
TTGCTCACCCAGAAACGCTGGTGAAAGTAAAAGATGCTGAAGATCAGTTGGGTGCACGAGTGGGTTACAT
CGAACTGGATCTCAACAGCGGTAAGATCCTTGAGAGTTTTCGCCCCGAAGAACGTTTTCCAATGATGAGC
ACTTTTAAAGTTCTGCTATGTGGCGCGGTATTATCCCGTGTTGACGCCGGGCAAGAGCAACTCGGTCGCC
GCATACACTATTCTCAGAATGACTTGGTTGAGTACTCACCAGTCACAGAAAAGCATCTTACGGATGGCAT
GACAGTAAGAGAATTATGCAGTGCTGCCATAACCATGAGTGATAACACTGCGGCCAACTTACTTCTGACA
ACGATCGGAGGACCGAAGGAGCTAACCGCTTTTTTGCACAACATGGGGGATCATGTAACTCGCCTTGATC
GTTGGGAACCGGAGCTGAATGAAGCCATACCAAACGACGAGCGTGACACCACGATGCCTGCAGCAATGGC
AACAACGTTGCGCAAACTATTAACTGGCGAACTACTTACTCTAGCTTCCCGGCAACAATTAATAGACTGG
ATGGAGGCGGATAAAGTTGCAGGACCACTTCTGCGCTCGGCCCTTCCGGCTGGCTGGTTTATTGCTGATA
AATCTGGAGCCGGTGAGCGTGGGTCTCGCGGTATCATTGCAGCACTGGGGCCAGATGGTAAGCCCTCCCG
TATCGTAGTTATCTACACGACGGGGAGTCAGGCAACTATGGATGAACGAAATAGACAGATCGCTGAGATA
GGTGCCTCACTGATTAAGCATTGGTAACTGTCAGACCAAGTTTACTCATATATACTTTAGATTGATTTAA
AACTTCATTTTTAATTTAAAAGGATCTAGGTGAAGATCCTTTTTGATAATCTCATGACCAAAATCCCTTA
ACGTGAGTTTTCGTTCCACTGAGCGTCAGACCCCGTAGAAAAGATCAAAGGATCTTCTTGAGATCCTTTT
TTTCTGCGCGTAATCTGCTGCTTGCAAACAAAAAAACCACCGCTACCAGCGGTGGTTTGTTTGCCGGATC
AAGAGCTACCAACTCTTTTTCCGAAGGTAACTGGCTTCAGCAGAGCGCAGATACCAAATACTGTCCTTCT
AGTGTAGCCGTAGTTAGGCCACCACTTCAAGAACTCTGTAGCACCGCCTACATACCTCGCTCTGCTAATC
CTGTTACCAGTGGCTGCTGCCAGTGGCGATAAGTCGTGTCTTACCGGGTTGGACTCAAGACGATAGTTAC
CGGATAAGGCGCAGCGGTCGGGCTGAACGGGGGGTTCGTGCACACAGCCCAGCTTGGAGCGAACGACCTA
CACCGAACTGAGATACCTACAGCGTGAGCTATGAGAAAGCGCCACGCTTCCCGAAGGGAGAAAGGCGGAC
AGGTATCCGGTAAGCGGCAGGGTCGGAACAGGAGAGCGCACGAGGGAGCTTCCAGGGGGAAACGCCTGGT
ATCTTTATAGTCCTGTCGGGTTTCGCCACCTCTGACTTGAGCGTCGATTTTTGTGATGCTCGTCAGGGGG
GCGGAGCCTATGGAAAAACGCCAGCAACGCGGCCTTTTTACGGTTCCTGGCCTTTTGCTGGCCTTTTGCT
CACATGTTCTTTCCTGCGTTATCCCCTGATTCTGTGGATAACCGTATTACCGCCTTTGAGTGAGCTGATA
CCGCTCGCCGCAGCCGAACGACCGAGCGCAGCGAGTCAGTGAGCGAGGAAGCGGAAGAGCGCCTGATGCG
GTATTTTCTCCTTACGCATCTGTGCGGTATTTCACACCGCAATGGTGCACTCTCAGTACAATCTGCTCTG
ATGCCGCATAGTTAAGCCAGTATACACTCCGCTATCGCTACGTGACTGGGTCATGGCTGCGCCCCGACAC
CCGCCAACACCCGCTGACGCGCCCTGACGGGCTTGTCTGCTCCCGGCATCCGCTTACAGACAAGCTGTGA
CCGTCTCCGGGAGCTGCATGTGTCAGAGGTTTTCACCGTCATCACCGAAACGCGCGAGGCAGCTGCGGTA
AAGCTCATCAGCGTGGTCGTGAAGCGATTCACAGATGTCTGCCTGTTCATCCGCGTCCAGCTCGTTGAGT
TTCTCCAGAAGCGTTAATGTCTGGCTTCTGATAAAGCGGGCCATGTTAAGGGCGGTTTTTTCCTGTTTGG
TCACTGATGCCTCCGTGTAAGGGGGATTTCTGTTCATGGGGGTAATGATACCGATGAAACGAGAGAGGAT
GCTCACGATACGGGTTACTGATGATGAACATGCCCGGTTACTGGAACGTTGTGAGGGTAAACAACTGGCG
GTATGGATGCGGCGGGACCAGAGAAAAATCACTCAGGGTCAATGCCAGCGCTTCGTTAATACAGATGTAG
GTGTTCCACAGGGTAGCCAGCAGCATCCTGCGATGCAGATCCGGAACATAATGGTGCAGGGCGCTGACTT
CCGCGTTTCCAGACTTTACGAAACACGGAAACCGAAGACCATTCATGTTGTTGCTCAGGTCGCAGACGTT
TTGCAGCAGCAGTCGCTTCACGTTCGCTCGCGTATCGGTGATTCATTCTGCTAACCAGTAAGGCAACCCC
GCCAGCCTAGCCGGGTCCTCAACGACAGGAGCACGATCATGCGCACCCGTGGCCAGGACCCAACGCTGCC
CGAGATGCGCCGCGTGCGGCTGCTGGAGATGGCGGACGCGATGGATATGTTCTGCCAAGGGTTGGTTTGC
GCATTCACAGTTCTCCGCAAGAATTGATTGGCTCCAATTCTTGGAGTGGTGAATCCGTTAGCGAGGTGCC
GCCGGCTTCCATTCAGGTCGAGGTGGCCCGGCTCCATGCACCGCGACGCAACGCGGGGAGGCAGACAAGG
TATAGGGCGGCGCCTACAATCCATGCCAACCCGTTCCATGTGCTCGCCGAGGCGGCATAAATCGCCGTGA
CGATCAGCGGTCCAATGATCGAAGTTAGGCTGGTAAGAGCCGCGAGCGATCCTTGAAGCTGTCCCTGATG
GTCGTCATCTACCTGCCTGGACAGCATGGCCTGCAACGCGGGCATCCCGATGCCGCCGGAAGCGAGAAGA
ATCATAATGGGGAAGGCCATCCAGCCTCGCGTCGCGAACGCCAGCAAGACGTAGCCCAGCGCGTCGGCCG
CCATGCCGGCGATAATGGCCTGCTTCTCGCCGAAACGTTTGGTGGCGGGACCAGTGACGAAGGCTTGAGC
GAGGGCGTGCAAGATTCCGAATACCGCAAGCGACAGGCCGATCATCGTCGCGCTCCAGCGAAA
